>Addgene plasmid #15434 | pET32b-FLJ23445 | depositor partial sequence | sequence record 8291 | Author sequence
ATGGGAGCCGTGACTGACGACGAAGTTATACGGAAACGTCTTCTGATTGATGGAGATGGTGCTGGGGATG
ATCGGAGAATTAATCTCCTCGTGAAAAGCTTCATTAAATGGTGCAACTCTGGATCCCAAGAGGAAGGGTA
TAGCCAGTACCAACGCATGCTGAGCACTCTGTCCCAGTGTGAATTTTCAATGGGCAAAACATTGCTGGTA
TATGATATGAATCTCAGAGAAATGGAAAATTATGAAAAAATATACAAAGAAATAGAATGTAGTATTGCTG
GAGCACATGAAAAAATTGCTGAGTGTAAAAAGCAGATTCTTCAAGCAAAACGAATACGAAAAAATCGACA
AGAATATGACGCTTTGGCCAAAGTGATCCAGCATCACCCAGATAGGCATGAGACACTGAAGGAGCTAGAG
GCTCTGGGCAAAGAATTAGAGCATCTCTCACATATTAAAGAAAGTGTTGAAGATAAGCTGGAATTGAGAC
GGAAACAATTTCACGTTCTTCTTAGTACCATCCATGAACTTCAACAGACATTGGAGAATGATGACAAGCT
GTCAGAGGTGGATGAAGCTCAAGAAAGCACCATGGAAGCAGACCCTAAGCCGTAG
