>Addgene plasmid #15434 | pET32b-FLJ23445 | addgene partial sequence | sequence record 21886 | 15434 with T7-Term
GCTCCTTCGGGCTTGTTAGCAGCCGGATCTCAGTGGTGGTGGTGGTGGTGCTCGAGCTACGGCTTAGGGT
CTGCTTCCATGGTGCTTTCTTGAGCTTCATCCACCTCTGACAGCTTGTCATCATTCTCCAATGTCTGTTG
AAGTTCATGGATGGTACTAAGAAGAACGTGAAATTGTTTCCGTCTCAATTCCAGCTTATCTTCAACACTT
TCTTTAATATGTGAGAGATGCTCTAATTCTTTGCCCAGAGCCTCTAGCTCCTTCAGTGTCTCATGCCTAT
CTGGGTGATGCTGGATCACTTTGGCCAAAGCGTCATATTCTTGTCGATTTTTTCGTATTCGTTTTGCTTG
AAGAATCTGCTTTTTACACTCAGCAATTTTTTCATGTGCTCCAGCAATACTACATTCTATTTCTTTGTAT
ATTTTTTCATAATTTTCCATTTCTCTGAGATTCATATCATATACCAGCAATGTTTTGCCCATTGAAAATT
CACACTGGGACAGAGTGCTCAGCATGCGTTGGTACTGGCTATACCCTTCCTCTTGGGATCCAGAGTTGCA
CCATTTAATGAAGCTTTTCACGAGGAGATTAATTCTCCGATCATCCCCAGCACCATCTCCATCAATCAGA
AGACGTTTCCGTATAACTTCGTCGTCAGTCACGGCTCCCATAGATCCGATATCAGCCATGGCCTTGTCGT
CGTCGTCGGTACCCAGATCTGGGCTGTCCATGTGCTGGCGTTCGAATTTAGCAGCAGCGGTTTCTTTCAT
ACCAGAACCGCGTGGCACCAGACCAGAAGAATGATGATGATGATGGTGCATATGGCCAGAACCAGAACCG
GCCAGGTTAGCGTCGAGGAACTCTTTCAACTGACCTTTAGACAGTGCACCCACTTTGGTTGCCGCCCACT
TCACCGTTTTTGACACACAA
