[The description below was written by a language model from this plasmid's Addgene catalogue record.]
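Description:
pET32b-FLJ23445 is a bacterial expression plasmid carrying a mouse cDNA designated FLJ23445, an insert of about 970 bp cloned between the BamHI and XhoI sites, both of which remain intact. The name implies a pET32b backbone, whereas the catalogue lists the backbone as pET32a (about 5.9 kb); the two are reading-frame variants of the same commercial vector series, and the record does not resolve which was actually used. The plasmid confers ampicillin resistance, is described as low copy, and is maintained in a standard cloning strain. No mutation is recorded in the insert.

The backbone supplies N-terminal thioredoxin (Trx) and His tags, so the mouse protein is made as a Trx-His fusion. Thioredoxin is commonly used to improve the solubility of recombinant proteins in E. coli, and the His tag allows purification by immobilised metal affinity chromatography. The promoter is not listed, but the sequencing primers recorded (an S-tag primer upstream and a T7 terminator primer downstream) fit the usual pET32 layout, in which the fusion is transcribed from a T7 promoter and ends at a T7 terminator. Expression from such vectors generally requires a host that provides T7 RNA polymerase rather than the cloning strain used for propagation.

The associated publication concerns the identification of mammalian Mediator subunits related to yeast Srb5, Srb6, Med11 and Rox3, suggesting that the construct was used to produce recombinant FLJ23445 protein for that work. The record does not say which Mediator subunit FLJ23445 corresponds to, or what the purified protein was used for.
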