Addgene plasmid #15434: pET32b-FLJ23445
Depositing lab: Joan Conaway & Ronald Conaway. Depositing organization: Stowers Institute for Medical Research. Publication: Identification of mammalian Mediator subunits with similarities to yeast Mediator subunits Srb5, Srb6, Med11, and Rox3. Sato S, Tomomori-Sato C, Banks CA, Sorokina I, Parmely TJ, Kong SE, Jin J, Cai Y, Lane WS, Brower CS, Conaway RC, Conaway JW. J Biol Chem. 2003 Apr 25. 278(17):15123-7. 10.1074/jbc.C300054200 PubMed 12584197.
Backbone
  Vector backbone: pET32a
  Backbone manufacturer: EMD Biosciences
  Backbone size w/o insert (bp): 5900
  Vector type: Bacterial Expression
Growth in bacteria
  Bacterial resistance: Ampicillin, 100 μg/mL
  Growth temperature: 37°C
  Growth strain: DH5alpha
  Copy number: Low Copy
Gene/Insert
  Gene/Insert name: FLJ23445
  Species: M. musculus (mouse)
  Insert size (bp): 970
  Mutation: N/A
  GenBank ID: BF179247
  Tag / fusion protein: Trx (N terminal on backbone); His (N terminal on backbone)
  Cloning method: Restriction Enzyme; 5′ cloning site BamHI (not destroyed); 3′ cloning site XhoI (not destroyed)
  Sequencing primers: 5′ Stag; 3′ T7 terminal
Terms and licenses: Academic/Nonprofit Terms; Industry Terms: Not Available to Industry
How to cite: pET32b-FLJ23445 was a gift from Joan Conaway & Ronald Conaway (Addgene plasmid # 15434 ; http://n2t.net/addgene:15434 ; RRID:Addgene_15434)
